>Addgene plasmid #160309 | 60 pLIB_HIS_MYC | addgene full sequence | sequence record 316530 | Addgene NGS Result
TATCTGCGCTCTGCTGAAGCCAGTTACCTTCGGAAAAAGAGTTGGTAGCTCTTGATCCGGCAAACAAACC
ACCGCTGGTAGCGGTGGTTTTTTTGTTTGCAAGCAGCAGATTACGCGCAGAAAAAAAGGATCTCAAGAAG
ATCCTTTGATCTTTTCTACGGGGTCTGACGCTCAGTGGAACGAAAACTCACGTTAAGGGATTTTGGTCAT
GAGATTATCAAAAAGGATCTTCACCTAGATCCTTTTAAATTAAAAATGAAGTTTTAAATCAATCTAAAGT
ATATATGAGTAAACTTGGTCTGACAGTTACCAATGCTTAATCAGTGAGGCACCTATCTCAGCGATCTGTC
TATTTCGTTCATCCATAGTTGCCTGACTCCCCGTCGTGTAGATAACTACGATACGGGAGGGCTTACCATC
TGGCCCCAGTGCTGCAATGATACCGCGAGACCCACGCTCACCGGCTCCAGATTTATCAGCAATAAACCAG
CCAGCCGGAAGGGCCGAGCGCAGAAGTGGTCCTGCAACTTTATCCGCCTCCATCCAGTCTATTAATTGTT
GCCGGGAAGCTAGAGTAAGTAGTTCGCCAGTTAATAGTTTGCGCAACGTTGTTGCCATTGCTACAGGCAT
CGTGGTGTCACGCTCGTCGTTTGGTATGGCTTCATTCAGCTCCGGTTCCCAACGATCAAGGCGAGTTACA
TGATCCCCCATGTTGTGCAAAAAAGCGGTTAATTCCTTCGGTCCACCGATGGTTGTCAGAAGTAAGTTGG
CCGCAGTGTTATCACTCATGGTTATGGCAGCACTGCATAATTCTCTTACTGTCATGCCATCCGTAAGATG
CTTTTCTGTGACTGGTGAGTACTCAACCAAGTCATTCTGAGAATAGTGTATGCGGCGACCGAGTTGCTCT
TGCCCGGCGTCAATACGGGATAATACCGCGCCACATAGCAGAACTTTAAAAGTGCTCATCATTGGAAAAC
GTTCTTCGGGGCGAAAACTCTCAAGGATCTTACCGCTGTTGAGATCCAGTTCGATGTAACCCACTCGTGC
ACCCAACTGATCTTCAGCATCTTTTACTTTCACCAGCGTTTCTGGGTGAGCAAAAACAGGAAGGCAAAAT
GCCGCAAAAAAGGGAATAAGGGCGACACGGAAATGTTGAATACTCATACTCTTCCTTTTTCAATATTATT
GAAGCATTTATCAGGGTTATTGTCTCATGAGCGGATACATATTTGAATGTATTTAGAAAAATAAACAAAT
AGGGGTTCCGCGCACATTTCCCCGAAAAGTGCCACCTAAATTGTAAGCGTTAATATTTTGTTAAAATTCG
CGTTAAATTTTTGTTAAATCAGCTCATTTTTTAACCAATAGGCCGAAATCGGCAAAATCCCTTATAAATC
AAAAGAATAGACCGAGATAGGGT
[37 nt withheld, positions 1424-1460]
AAGAACGTGGACTCCAACGTCAAAGG
[49 nt withheld, positions 1487-1535]
T
[91 nt withheld, positions 1537-1627]
G
[124 nt withheld, positions 1629-1752]
CCCATTCGCCATTCAGGCTGCAAATAAGCGTTGATATTCAGTCAATTACAAACATTAATAACGAAGAGAT
GACAGAAAAATTTTCATTCTGTGACAGAGAAAAAGTAGCCGAAGATGACGGTTTGTCACATGGAGTTGGC
AGGATGTTTGATTAAAAACATAACAGGAAGAAAAATGCCCCGCTGTGGGCGGACAAAATAGTTGGGAACT
GGGAGGGGTGGAAATGGAGTTTTTAAGGATTATTTAGGGAAGAGTGACAAAATAGATGGGAACTGGGTGT
AGCGTCGTAAGCTAATACGAAAATTAAAAATGACAAAATAGTTTGGAACTAGATTTCACTTATCTGGTTC
GGATCTCCTAGGGGTTATGATAGTTATTGCTCAGCGGTGGCAGCAGCCAACTCAGCTTCCTTTCGGGCTT
TGTTAGCAGCCGGATCTTCTAGGCTCAAGCAGTGATCAGATCCAGACATGATAAGATACATTGATGAGTT
TGGACAAACCACAACTAGAATGCAGTGAAAAAAATGCTTTATTTGTGAAATTTGTGATGCTATTGCTTTA
TTTGTAACCATTATAAGCTGCAATAAACAAGTTAACAACAACAATTGCATTCATTTTATGTTTCAGGTTC
AGGGGGAGGTGTGGGAGGTTTTTTAAAGCAAGTAAAACCTCTACAAATGTGGTATGGCTGATTATGATCC
TCTAGTACTTCTCGACAAGCTTGTCGAGACTGCAGGCTCTAGATTCGAAAGCGGCCGCGACTAGTGAGCT
CGTCGACGTAGGCCTTTGAATTCCGCGCGCTCATATGTCGGACCGGGATCCGGGCCCCTGGAACAGAACT
TCCAGACTACCACTCGACCCGTTCAAATCTTCTTCCGAAATAAGTTTCTGTTCTCCGTTCAGATCCTCCT
CAGAGATTAACTTCTGTTCGCCGTTCAAATCTTCCTCTGAGATCAGTTTTTGTTCGCCATTCAAGTCTTC
TTCGGAGATTAACTTTTGCTCACCATTCAGATCTTCCTCCGAGATCAACTTCTGCTCCCCATTTAAGTCT
TCCTCAGAGATAAGTTTCTGCTCGGAGCCCGAACTGTGATGATGATGATGATGGTGATGATGATGATGAT
GGCTGCTGCCCATAGATCCGCGCCCGATGGTGGGACGGTATGAATAATCCGGAATATTTATAGGTTTTTT
TATTACAAAACTGTTACGAAAACAGTAAAATACTTATTTATTTGCGAGATGGTTATCATTTTAATTATCT
CCATGATCTATTAATATTCCGGAGTAGGTCGCGAATCGATACTAGTAAAACCAGATAACTTCGTATAATG
TATGCTATACGAAGTTATGGTACCGCGGCCGCGTAGAGGATCTGTTGATCAGCAGTTCAACCTGTTGATA
GTACAAACAAAGCTGTAGCCAACCACTAGAACTATAGCTAGAGTCCTGGGCGAACAAACGATGCTCGCCT
TCCAGAAAACCGAGGATGCGAACCACTTCATCCGGGGTCAGCACCACCGGCAAGCGCCGCGACGGCCGAG
GTCTACCGATCTCCTGAAGCAAGGGCAGATCCGTGCACAGCACCTTGCCGTAGAAGAACAGCAAGGCCGC
CAATGCCTGACGATGCGTGGAGACCGAAACCTTGCGCTCGTTCGCCAGCCAGGACAGAAATGCCTCGACT
TCGCTGCTGCCCAAGGTTGCCGGGTGACGCACACCGTGGAAACGGATGAAGGCACAAACCCAGTTGACAT
AAGCCTGTTCGGTTCGTAAACTGTAATGCAAGTAGCGTATGCGCTCACGCAACTGGTCCAGAACCTTGAC
CGAACGCAGCGGTGGTAACGGCGCAGTGGCGGTTTTCATGGCTTGTTATGACTGTTTTTTTGTACAGTCT
ATGCCTCGGGCATCCAAGCAGCAAGCGCGTTACGCCGTGGGTCGATGTTTGATGTTATGGAGCAGCAACG
ATGTTACGCAGCAGCAACGATGTTACGCAGCAGGGCAGTCGCCCTAAAACAAAGTTAGGTGGCTCAAGTA
TTGGCATCATTCGCACATGTAGGCTCGGCCCTGACCAAGTCAAATCCATGCGGGCTGCTCTTGATCTTTT
CGGTCGTGAGTTCGGAGACGTAGCCACCTACTCCCAACATCAGCCGGACTCCGATTACCTCGGGAACTTG
CTCCGTAGTAAGACATTCATCGCGCTTGCTGCCTTCGACCAAGAAGCGGTTGTTGGCGCTCTCGCGGCTT
ACGTTCTGCCCAAGTTTGAGCAGCCGCGTAGTGAGATCTATATCTATGATCTCGCAGTCTCCGGCGAGCA
CCGGAGGCAGGGCATTGCCACCGCGCTCATCAATCTCCTCAAGCATGAGGCCAACGCGCTTGGTGCTTAT
GTGATCTACGTGCAAGCAGATTACGGTGACGATCCCGCAGTGGCTCTCTATACAAAGTTGGGCATACGGG
AAGAAGTGATGCACTTTGATATCGACCCAAGTACCGCCACCTAACAATTCGTTCAAGCCGAGATCGGCTT
CCCGGCCGCGGAGTTGTTCGGTAAATTGTCACAACGCCGCGAATATAGTCTTTACCATGCCCTTGGCCAC
GCCCCTCTTTAATACGACGGGCAATTTGCACTTCAGAAAATGAAGAGTTTGCTTTAGCCATAACAAAAGT
CCAGTATGCTTTTTCACAGCATAACTGGACTGATTTCAGTTTACAACTATTCTGTCTAGTTTAAGACTTT
ATTGTCATAGTTTAGATCTATTTTGTTCAGTTTAAGACTTTATTGTCCGCCCACACCCGCTTACGCAGGG
CATCCATTTATTACTCAACCGTAACCGATTTTGCCAGGTTACGCGGCTGGTCTATGCGGTGTGAAATACC
GCACAGATGCGTAAGGAGAAAATACCGCATCAGGCGCTCTTCCGCTTCCTCGCTCACTGACTCGCTGCGC
TCGGTCGTTCGGCTGCGGCGAGCGGTATCAGCTCACTCAAAGGCGGTAATACGGTTATCCACAGAATCAG
GGGATAACGCAGGAAAGAACATGTGAGCAAAAGGCCAGCAAAAGGCCAGGAACCGTAAAAAGGCCGCGTT
GCTGGCGTTTTTCCATAGGCTCCGCCCCCCTGACGAGCATCACAAAAATCGACGCTCAAGTCAGAGGTGG
CGAAACCCGACAGGACTATAAAGATACCAGGCGTTTCCCCCTGGAAGCTCCCTCGTGCGCTCTCCTGTTC
CGACCCTGCCGCTTACCGGATACCTGTCCGCCTTTCTCCCTTCGGGAAGCGTGGCGCTTTCTCATAGCTC
ACGCTGTAGGTATCTCAGTTCGGTGTAGGTCGTTCGCTCCAAGCTGGGCTGTGTGCACGAACCCCCCGTT
CAGCCCGACCGCTGCGCCTTATCCGGTAACTATCGTCTTGAGTCCAACCCGGTAAGACACGACTTATCGC
CACTGGCAGCAGCCACTGGTAACAGGATTAGCAGAGCGAGGTATGTAGGCGGTGCTACAGAGTTCTTGAA
GTGGTGGCCTAACTACGGCTACACTAGAAGAATAGTATTTGG
Features (pLannotate 1.2.2; 20 found; start..end, strand, type, name):
    307..1167    -  CDS            AmpR: β-lactamase; bla; confers resistance to ampicillin, carbenicillin, and related antibiotics
   1168..1272    -  promoter       AmpR promoter: bla
   1298..1752    -  rep_origin     f1 ori (sequence partly withheld): f1 bacteriophage origin of replication; arrow indicates direction of (+) strand synthesis
   1757..1773    -  CDS            lacZα (fragment): LacZα fragment of β-galactosidase; lacZ fragment
   1936..2101    +  mobile_element Tn7L: mini-Tn7 element (left end of the Tn7 transposon) Tn7
   2133..2182    -  CDS            SET1 (fragment): solubility-enhancement tag derived from T7 phage gene 10B
   2211..2345    -  polyA_signal   SV40 poly(A) signal: SV40 polyadenylation signal
   2368..2451    -  CDS            large T antigen (fragment): large T antigen from SV40 (simian virus 40)
   2611..2633    -  CDS            13xMyc (fragment): 13 tandem Myc epitope tags
   2839..2855    -  CDS            capTEV™ (fragment): composite tag for in vivo biotinylation, TEV protease cleavage, and 6xHis tagging
   2857..2873    -  CDS            capTEV™ (fragment): composite tag for in vivo biotinylation, TEV protease cleavage, and 6xHis tagging
   2928..3019    -  promoter       polyhedrin promoter: polh from Autographa californica; promoter for the baculovirus polyhedrin gene
   3067..3100    -  protein_bind   loxP: Cre-mediated recombination occurs in the 8-bp core sequence (GCATACAT). Cre recombinase
   3129..3156    +  rep_origin     R6K γ ori (fragment): γ replication origin from E. coli plasmid R6K; requires the R6K initiator protein pi for replication
   3156..3518    +  CDS            YPR2_ECOLX (fragment): Protein predicted: Swiss-Prot protein existence level 4. From Escherichia coli.
   3496..3524    +  promoter       Pc promoter: intI1 (promoter lies within the coding sequence); class 1 integron promoter
   3713..4246    +  CDS            GmR: gentamycin acetyltransferase; aacC1; confers resistance to gentamycin
   4313..4537    +  mobile_element Tn7R: mini-Tn7 element (right end of the Tn7 transposon) Tn7
   4605..4656    +  misc_feature   bom (fragment): basis of mobility region from pBR322
   4842..136     -  rep_origin     ori (across the origin): high-copy-number ColE1/pMB1/pBR322/pUC origin of replication
