[The description below was written by a language model from this plasmid's Addgene catalogue record and pLannotate feature annotations shown in this document.]
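Description:
60 pLIB_HIS_MYC is an empty insect-cell expression backbone derived from pLIB and forms part of the InteBac suite of compatible bacterial and baculovirus expression vectors. In E. coli it is maintained as a high-copy plasmid through a ColE1/pUC-type origin and selected with ampicillin via the β-lactamase gene. An f1 origin is also present. The multiple cloning site was altered for full compatibility within InteBac, and inserts are introduced by Gibson assembly.

The expression cassette lies between the Tn7L and Tn7R ends of a mini-Tn7 element. This arrangement allows the cassette, together with the gentamicin resistance gene (aacC1, driven by the Pc integron promoter), to be transposed into a baculoviral bacmid, with gentamicin serving as the marker for the transposed segment. Within this element, the baculovirus polyhedrin promoter drives very late, high-level transcription in infected insect cells, and an SV40 polyadenylation signal terminates the transcript. Between promoter and terminator, the annotation picks up short His-tag and Myc-repeat matches. These correspond to the 12xHis-6xMyc tag, which is separable from the target protein by 3C protease cleavage. The record is inconsistent about tag position: the purpose statement and tag fields describe it as N-terminal, whereas the backbone modification note calls it C-terminal. The tag matches sit immediately downstream of the promoter, which agrees with an N-terminal placement. A loxP site next to the promoter could permit Cre-mediated fusion with other vectors, though the record does not describe this use. Several small annotated fragments (lacZα, SET1, R6K γ ori, large T antigen) appear to be partial matches or remnants rather than functional parts. The vector is intended for producing His-Myc-tagged recombinant proteins suited to affinity purification and epitope detection.
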