Addgene plasmid #160309: 60 pLIB_HIS_MYC
Purpose: (Empty Backbone) N-term 3C cleavable His-Myc tag for insect cell expression
Depositing lab: John Weir. Depositing organization: Friedrich Miescher Laboratory. Publication: InteBac - An integrated bacterial and baculovirus expression vector suite. Altmannova V, Blaha A, Astrinidis S, Reichle H, Weir JR. Protein Sci. 2020 Sep 21. doi: 10.1002/pro.3957. PubMed 32955754.
Backbone
  Vector backbone: pLIB
  Modifications to backbone: MCS altered for full compatibility within InteBac, C-terminal 3C-cleavable 12xHis-6xMyc tag added
  Vector type: Insect Expression
  Promoter: polyhydrin
  Selectable markers: Gentamicin
  Tag / fusion protein: 12xHis (N terminal on backbone); 6xMyc (N terminal on backbone)
Growth in bacteria
  Bacterial resistance: Ampicillin, 100 μg/mL
  Growth temperature: 37°C
  Growth strain: DH5alpha
  Copy number: High Copy
Gene/Insert
  Cloning method: Gibson Cloning
Terms and licenses: Academic/Nonprofit Terms; Industry Terms: Not Available to Industry
How to cite: 60 pLIB_HIS_MYC was a gift from John Weir (Addgene plasmid # 160309 ; http://n2t.net/addgene:160309 ; RRID:Addgene_160309)
